Addgene plasmid #55216: pFastBac TwinStrepII Prescission SNAPf TEV cloning vector with BioBrick polycistronic restriction sites (11-SNAP-V1)
Purpose: (Empty Backbone)
Depositing lab: Scott Gradia. Depositing organization: University of California, Berkeley. Publication: MacroBac: New Technologies for Robust and Efficient Large-Scale Production of Recombinant Multiprotein Complexes. Gradia SD, Ishida JP, Tsai MS, Jeans C, Tainer JA, Fuss JO. Methods Enzymol. 2017;592:1-26. doi: 10.1016/bs.mie.2017.03.008. Epub 2017 May 15. PubMed 28668116.
Backbone
  Vector backbone: pFastBac
  Vector type: Insect Expression
  Tag / fusion protein: TwinStrepII (N terminal on backbone); SNAPf (N terminal on backbone)
Growth in bacteria
  Bacterial resistance: Ampicillin, 100 μg/mL
  Growth temperature: 37°C
  Growth strain: XL1 Blue
  Copy number: High Copy
Gene/Insert
  Cloning method: Ligation Independent Cloning
  Sequencing primers: 5′ LicBac dual V1 F (5'-cctataactattccggattattcataccgtc-3'); 3′ LicBac dual V1 Rv (5'-caggttcagggggaggtgtg-3')
Terms and licenses: Academic/Nonprofit Terms; Industry Terms: Not Available to Industry
Depositor comments: This plasmid is a LIC-adapted pFastBac vector. It uses the same PCR primer tags as with most of our other vectors, so one PCR product can be inserted into many different vectors at once. This vector has a TEV cleavable TwinStrepII-Prescission-Snapf tag on the N-terminus. Add the following tags to your PCR primers: LicV1 Forward Tag TACTTCCAATCCAATGCA(ATG) LicV1 Reverse Tag TTATCCACTTCCAATGTTATTA Linearize this plasmid with SspI and gel purify the product, then T4-treat with dGTP. For the PCR product, T4-treat with dCTP.Series 11 vectors have BioBrick restriction sites to facilitate subcloning reactions to make polycistronic expression vectors. NotI, PacI, AsiSI, and SbfI are the restriction enzyme sites that flank your open reading frame. For more information, please see our website: http://qb3.berkeley.edu/qb3/macrolab/
How to cite: pFastBac TwinStrepII Prescission SNAPf TEV cloning vector with BioBrick polycistronic restriction sites (11-SNAP-V1) was a gift from Scott Gradia (Addgene plasmid # 55216 ; http://n2t.net/addgene:55216 ; RRID:Addgene_55216)
