[The description below was written by a language model from this plasmid's Addgene catalogue record and pLannotate feature annotations shown in this document.]
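Description:
11-SNAP-V1 is an empty pFastBac-based donor vector for baculovirus-mediated protein expression in insect cells, adapted for ligation-independent cloning (LIC). It is maintained in E. coli through a ColE1/pMB1-type origin and selected with ampicillin (AmpR). The catalogue lists it as high copy, although the feature table also annotates rop and bom elements of pBR322 origin. An f1 origin is present as well.

The expression cassette sits between the Tn7R and Tn7L mini-Tn7 ends, together with a gentamicin acetyltransferase gene driven by the Pc integron promoter. In standard pFastBac use, this arrangement allows Tn7 transposition of the cassette and gentamicin marker into a baculovirus shuttle genome (bacmid) in E. coli, which then yields recombinant virus.

Within the transposable segment, the baculovirus polyhedrin promoter drives an N-terminal tag module described as TwinStrepII, a PreScission protease site, SNAPf and a TEV protease site, followed by the LIC insertion point and an SV40 polyadenylation signal. The annotation tool labels the SNAPf coding region as a fragment of human MGMT, which fits because SNAP-tags are engineered derivatives of that alkyltransferase; the TwinStrepII and PreScission segments are not annotated separately. The fusion therefore supports Strep-based affinity purification, covalent labelling through SNAPf, and either removal of the Strep tag alone or of the whole tag with TEV.

The vector shares primer overhangs with other vectors in the depositor's collection, so a single PCR product can be inserted into many of them. As a Series 11 vector, it also carries BioBrick-style NotI, PacI, AsiSI and SbfI sites flanking the open reading frame. These allow cassettes to be subcloned together into polycistronic constructs for co-expressing multiprotein complexes.
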