Features (pLannotate 1.2.2; 18 found; start..end, strand, type, name):
     68..292     -  mobile_element Tn7R: mini-Tn7 element (right end of the Tn7 transposon) Tn7
    359..892     -  CDS            GmR: gentamycin acetyltransferase; aacC1; confers resistance to gentamycin
   1062..1090    -  promoter       Pc promoter: intI1 (promoter lies within the coding sequence); class 1 integron promoter
   1068..1415    -  CDS            YPR2_ECOLX (fragment): Protein predicted: Swiss-Prot protein existence level 4. From Escherichia coli.
   1473..1547    +  promoter       polyhedrin promoter (fragment): polh from Autographa californica; promoter for the baculovirus polyhedrin gene
   1718..2272    +  CDS            MGMT (fragment): MGMT_HUMAN - Experimental evidence at protein level: Swiss-Prot protein existence level 1. Involved in the cellular defense against the biological effects of O6-methylguanine (O6-MeG) and O4-methylthymine (O4-MeT) in DNA. Repairs the methylated nucleobase in DNA by stoichiometrically transferring the methyl group to a cysteine residue in the enzyme. This is a suicide reaction: the enzyme is irreversibly inactivated. From Homo sapiens (Human).
   2273..2289    +  CDS            TEV site (fragment): tobacco etch virus (TEV) protease recognition and cleavage site
   2454..2537    +  CDS            large T antigen (fragment): large T antigen from SV40 (simian virus 40)
   2560..2694    +  polyA_signal   SV40 poly(A) signal: SV40 polyadenylation signal
   2739..2904    -  mobile_element Tn7L: mini-Tn7 element (left end of the Tn7 transposon) Tn7
   3067..3083    +  CDS            lacZα (fragment): LacZα fragment of β-galactosidase; lacZ fragment
   3088..3516    +  rep_origin     f1 ori (sequence partly withheld): f1 bacteriophage origin of replication; arrow indicates direction of (+) strand synthesis
   3570..3674    +  promoter       AmpR promoter: bla
   3675..4535    +  CDS            AmpR: β-lactamase; bla; confers resistance to ampicillin, carbenicillin, and related antibiotics
   4706..5294    +  rep_origin     ori: high-copy-number ColE1/pMB1/pBR322/pUC origin of replication
   5485..5623    -  misc_feature   bom: basis of mobility region from pBR322
   5725..5916    -  CDS            rop: Rop protein, which maintains plasmids at low copy number; rop
   5957..6067    +  CDS            mbeC (fragment): MBEC_ECOLX - Experimental evidence at protein level: Swiss-Prot protein existence level 1. Required for efficient mobilization of ColE1 plasmid and is thus essential to promote the specific transfer of the plasmid during conjugation. Probably functions by inducing DNA bending, helping the MbeA relaxase to melt the DNA around the nic site and cleave the phosphodiester bond. Binds specifically double-stranded DNA (dsDNA) containing the ColE1 oriT but does not recognize the inverted repeat (IR). From Escherichia coli.
>Addgene plasmid #55216 | pFastBac TwinStrepII Prescission SNAPf TEV cloning vector with BioBrick polycistronic restriction sites (11-SNAP-V1) | depositor full sequence | sequence record 85601 | Full Sequence
GACCAGCCGCGTAACCTGGCAAAATCGGTTACGGTTGAGTAATAAATGGATGCCCTGCGTAAGCGGGTGT
GGGCGGACAATAAAGTCTTAAACTGAACAAAATAGATCTAAACTATGACAATAAAGTCTTAAACTAGACA
GAATAGTTGTAAACTGAAATCAGTCCAGTTATGCTGTGAAAAAGCATACTGGACTTTTGTTATGGCTAAA
GCAAACTCTTCATTTTCTGAAGTGCAAATTGCCCGTCGTATTAAAGAGGGGCGTGGCCAAGGGCATGGTA
AAGACTATATTCGCGGCGTTGTGACAATTTACCGAACAACTCCGCGGCCGGGAAGCCGATCTCGGCTTGA
ACGAATTGTTAGGTGGCGGTACTTGGGTCGATATCAAAGTGCATCACTTCTTCCCGTATGCCCAACTTTG
TATAGAGAGCCACTGCGGGATCGTCACCGTAATCTGCTTGCACGTAGATCACATAAGCACCAAGCGCGTT
GGCCTCATGCTTGAGGAGATTGATGAGCGCGGTGGCAATGCCCTGCCTCCGGTGCTCGCCGGAGACTGCG
AGATCATAGATATAGATCTCACTACGCGGCTGCTCAAACTTGGGCAGAACGTAAGCCGCGAGAGCGCCAA
CAACCGCTTCTTGGTCGAAGGCAGCAAGCGCGATGAATGTCTTACTACGGAGCAAGTTCCCGAGGTAATC
GGAGTCCGGCTGATGTTGGGAGTAGGTGGCTACGTCTCCGAACTCACGACCGAAAAGATCAAGAGCAGCC
CGCATGGATTTGACTTGGTCAGGGCCGAGCCTACATGTGCGAATGATGCCCATACTTGAGCCACCTAACT
TTGTTTTAGGGCGACTGCCCTGCTGCGTAACATCGTTGCTGCTCCATAACATCAAACATCGACCCACGGC
GTAACGCGCTTGCTGCTTGGATGCCCGAGGCATAGACTGTACAAAAAAACAGTCATAACAAGCCATGAAA
ACCGCCACTGCGCCGTTACCACCGCTGCGTTCGGTCAAGGTTCTGGACCAGTTGCGTGAGCGCATACGCT
ACTTGCATTACAGTTTACGAACCGAACAGGCTTATGTCAACTGGGTTCGTGCCTTCATCCGTTTCCACGG
TGTGCGTCACCCGGCAACCTTGGGCAGCAGCGAAGTCGAGGCATTTCTGTCCTGGCTGGCGAACGAGCGC
AAGGTTTCGGTCTCCACGCATCGTCAGGCATTGGCGGCCTTGCTGTTCTTCTACGGCAAGGTGCTGTGCA
CGGATCTGCCCTGGCTTCAGGAGATCGGAAGACCTCGGCCGTCGCGGCGCTTGCCGGTGGTGCTGACCCC
GGATGAAGTGGTTCGCATCCTCGGTTTTCTGGAAGGCGAGCATCGTTTGTTCGCCCAGGACTCTAGCTAT
AGTTCTAGTGGTTGGCTACGTATACTCCGGACTATTAATAGATCATGGAGATAATTAGCGGCCGCTTAAT
TAAAAATGATAACCATCTCGCAAATAAATAAGTATTTTACTGTTTTCGTAACAGTTTTGTAATAAAAAAA
CCTATAACTATTCCGGATTATTCATACCGTCCCACCATCGGGCGCGGATCCATGGCTTCATGGTCTCACC
CCCAATTTGAGAAAGGCGGTGGCAGCGGCGGCGGTAGCGGAGGTGGCAGCTGGTCACACCCACAATTCGA
GAAATTGGAGGTACTGTTCCAGGGCCCGGGAAGCGGCGATAAAGACTGCGAGATGAAGCGCACGACGCTC
GATTCGCCCCTTGGCAAATTGGAACTGAGCGGTTGTGAGCAAGGTCTGCATCGTATCATCTTTCTGGGAA
AGGGAACTAGTGCAGCAGATGCAGTCGAGGTCCCGGCTCCTGCTGCCGTGCTTGGTGGTCCCGAGCCTTT
GATGCAAGCTACCGCTTGGCTGAATGCATATTTCCATCAGCCAGAGGCGATCGAGGAGTTCCCCGTTCCC
GCGCTCCATCATCCGGTTTTCCAACAGGAATCCTTCACCCGCCAGGTCCTGTGGAAGCTCCTGAAGGTCG
TAAAGTTTGGTGAAGTGATCTCATACAGTCACTTGGCCGCCCTGGCGGGCAACCCAGCCGCTACTGCTGC
CGTTAAGACCGCACTCAGTGGCAACCCTGTACCTATCCTGATCCCTTGTCATAGAGTCGTCCAAGGCGAC
CTGGACGTGGGAGGTTACGAGGGAGGTCTGGCTGTGAAAGAATGGCTGTTGGCACATGAGGGCCATCGTC
TGGGCAAACCTGGCCTTGGACCCGCCGGTGGTGAAAACCTGTACTTCCAATCCAATATTGGAAGTGGATA
ACCGGTCCGAAGCGCGCGGAATTCAAAGGCCTACGTCGACGAGCTCACTAGTCGCGGCCTCATGATCTCC
TAGGGGCCGCTTTCGAATCTAGAGCCTGCAGTCTCGAGGCATGCGGTACCAAGCTTGTCGAGAAGTACTA
GAGGATCATAATCAGCCATACCACATTTGTAGAGGTTTTACTTGCTTTAAAAAACCTCCCACACCTCCCC
CTGAACCTGAAACATAAAATGAATGCAATTGTTGTTGTTAACTTGTTTATTGCAGCTTATAATGGTTACA
AATAAAGCAATAGCATCACAAATTTCACAAATAAAGCATTTTTTTCACTGCATTCTAGTTGTGGTTTGTC
CAAACTCATCAATGTATCTTATCATGTCTGGATCTGATCACTGCTTGAGCCTAGCGATCGCCCTGCAGGG
GAGATCCGAACCAGATAAGTGAAATCTAGTTCCAAACTATTTTGTCATTTTTAATTTTCGTATTAGCTTA
CGACGCTACACCCAGTTCCCATCTATTTTGTCACTCTTCCCTAAATAATCCTTAAAAACTCCATTTCCAC
CCCTCCCAGTTCCCAACTATTTTGTCCGCCCACAGCGGGGCATTTTTCTTCCTGTTATGTTTTTAATCAA
ACATCCTGCCAACTCCATGTGACAAACCGTCATCTTCGGCTACTTTTTCTCTGTCACAGAATGAAAATTT
TTCTGTCATCTCTTCGTTATTAATGTTTGTAATTGACTGAATATCAACGCTTATTTGCAGCCTGAATGGC
GAATGGG
[124 nt withheld, positions 3088-3211]
C
[91 nt withheld, positions 3213-3303]
A
[49 nt withheld, positions 3305-3353]
CCTTTGACGTTGGAGTCCACGTTCTTT
[37 nt withheld, positions 3381-3417]
ACCCTATCTCGGTCTATTCTTTTGATTTATAAGGGATTTTGCCGATTTCGGCCTATTGGTTAAAAAATGA
GCTGATTTAACAAAAATTTAACGCGAATTTTAACAAACTATTAACGTTTACAATTTCAGGTGGCACTTTT
CGGGGAAATGTGCGCGGAACCCCTATTTGTTTATTTTTCTAAATACATTCAAATATGTATCCGCTCATGA
GACAATAACCCTGATAAATGCTTCAATACTATTGAAAAAGGAAGAGTATGAGTATTCAACATTTCCGTGT
CGCCCTTATTCCCTTTTTTGCGGCATTTTGCCTTCCTGTTTTTGCTCACCCAGAAACGCTGGTGAAAGTA
AAAGATGCTGAAGATCAGTTGGGTGCACGAGTGGGTTACATCGAACTGGATCTCAACAGCGGTAAGATCC
TTGAGAGTTTTCGCCCCGAAGAACGTTTTCCAATGATGAGCACTTTTAAAGTTCTGCTATGTGGCGCGGT
ATTATCCCGTATTGACGCCGGGCAAGAGCAACTCGGTCGCCGCATACACTATTCTCAGAATGACTTGGTT
GAGTACTCACCAGTCACAGAAAAGCATCTTACGGATGGCATGACAGTAAGAGAATTATGCAGTGCTGCCA
TAACCATGAGTGATAACACTGCGGCCAACTTACTTCTGACAACGATCGGAGGACCGAAGGAGCTAACCGC
TTTTTTGCACAACATGGGGGATCATGTAACTCGCCTTGATCGTTGGGAACCGGAGCTGAATGAAGCCATA
CCAAACGACGAGCGTGACACCACGATGCCTGTAGCAATGGCAACAACGTTGCGCAAACTATTAACTGGCG
AACTACTTACTCTAGCTTCCCGGCAACAATTAATAGACTGGATGGAGGCGGATAAAGTTGCAGGACCACT
TCTGCGCTCGGCCCTTCCGGCTGGCTGGTTTATTGCTGATAAATCTGGAGCCGGTGAGCGTGGGTCTCGC
GGTATCATTGCAGCACTGGGGCCAGATGGTAAGCCCTCCCGTATCGTAGTTATCTACACGACGGGGAGTC
AGGCAACTATGGATGAACGAAATAGACAGATCGCTGAGATAGGTGCCTCACTGATTAAGCATTGGTAACT
GTCAGACCAAGTTTACTCATATATACTTTAGATTGATTTAAAACTTCATTTTTAATTTAAAAGGATCTAG
GTGAAGATCCTTTTTGATAATCTCATGACCAAAATCCCTTAACGTGAGTTTTCGTTCCACTGAGCGTCAG
ACCCCGTAGAAAAGATCAAAGGATCTTCTTGAGATCCTTTTTTTCTGCGCGTAATCTGCTGCTTGCAAAC
AAAAAAACCACCGCTACCAGCGGTGGTTTGTTTGCCGGATCAAGAGCTACCAACTCTTTTTCCGAAGGTA
ACTGGCTTCAGCAGAGCGCAGATACCAAATACTGTCCTTCTAGTGTAGCCGTAGTTAGGCCACCACTTCA
AGAACTCTGTAGCACCGCCTACATACCTCGCTCTGCTAATCCTGTTACCAGTGGCTGCTGCCAGTGGCGA
TAAGTCGTGTCTTACCGGGTTGGACTCAAGACGATAGTTACCGGATAAGGCGCAGCGGTCGGGCTGAACG
GGGGGTTCGTGCACACAGCCCAGCTTGGAGCGAACGACCTACACCGAACTGAGATACCTACAGCGTGAGC
TATGAGAAAGCGCCACGCTTCCCGAAGGGAGAAAGGCGGACAGGTATCCGGTAAGCGGCAGGGTCGGAAC
AGGAGAGCGCACGAGGGAGCTTCCAGGGGGAAACGCCTGGTATCTTTATAGTCCTGTCGGGTTTCGCCAC
CTCTGACTTGAGCGTCGATTTTTGTGATGCTCGTCAGGGGGGCGGAGCCTATGGAAAAACGCCAGCAACG
CGGCCTTTTTACGGTTCCTGGCCTTTTGCTGGCCTTTTGCTCACATGTTCTTTCCTGCGTTATCCCCTGA
TTCTGTGGATAACCGTATTACCGCCTTTGAGTGAGCTGATACCGCTCGCCGCAGCCGAACGACCGAGCGC
AGCGAGTCAGTGAGCGAGGAAGCGGAAGAGGCGCGCCATGCGGTATTTTCTCCTTACGCATCTGTGCGGT
ATTTCACACCGCATATATGGTGCACTCTCAGTACAATCTGCTCTGATGCCGCATAGTTAAGCCAGTATAC
ACTCCGCTATCGCTACGTGACTGGGTCATGGCTGCGCCCCGACACCCGCCAACACCCGCTGACGCGCCCT
GACGGGCTTGTCTGCTCCCGGCATCCGCTTACAGACAAGCTGTGACCGTCTCCGGGAGCTGCATGTGTCA
GAGGTTTTCACCGTCATCACCGAAACGCGCGAGGCAGCTGCGGTAAAGCTCATCAGCGTGGTCGTGAAGC
GATTCACAGATGTCTGCCTGTTCATCCGCGTCCAGCTCGTTGAGTTTCTCCAGAAGCGTTAATGTCTGGC
TTCTGATAAAGCGGGCCATGTTAAGGGCGGTTTTTTCCTGTTTGGTCACTGATGCCTCCGTGTAAGGGGG
ATTTCTGTTCATGGGGGTAATGATACCGATGAAACGAGAGAGGATGCTCACGATACGGGTTACTGATGAT
GAACATGCCCGGTTACTGGAACGTTGTGAGGGTAAACAACTGGCGGTATGGATGCGGCGGGACCAG
