>Addgene plasmid #55216 | pFastBac TwinStrepII Prescission SNAPf TEV cloning vector with BioBrick polycistronic restriction sites (11-SNAP-V1) | addgene partial sequence | sequence record 90046 | Spect-R 5'-ACTTTGTTTTAGGGCGACTG-3'
TCGTTGCTGCTCCATAACATCAAACATCGACCCACGGCGTAACGCGCTTGCTGCTTGGATGCCCGAGGCA
TAGACTGTACAAAAAAACAGTCATAACAAGCCATGAAAACCGCCACTGCGCCGTTACCACCGCTGCGTTC
GGTCAAGGTTCTGGACCAGTTGCGTGAGCGCATACGCTACTTGCATTACAGTTTACGAACCGAACAGGCT
TATGTCAACTGGGTTCGTGCCTTCATCCGTTTCCACGGTGTGCGTCACCCGGCAACCTTGGGCAGCAGCG
AAGTCGAGGCATTTCTGTCCTGGCTGGCGAACGAGCGCAAGGTTTCGGTCTCCACGCATCGTCAGGCATT
GGCGGCCTTGCTGTTCTTCTACGGCAAGGTGCTGTGCACGGATCTGCCCTGGCTTCAGGAGATCGGAAGA
CCTCGGCCGTCGCGGCGCTTGCCGGTGGTGCTGACCCCGGATGAAGTGGTTCGCATCCTCGGTTTTCTGG
AAGGCGAGCATCGTTTGTTCGCCCAGGACTCTAGCTATAGTTCTAGTGGTTGGCTACGTATACTCCGGAC
TATTAATAGATCATGGAGATAATTAGCGGCCGCTTAATTAAAAATGATAACCATCTCGCAAATAAATAAG
TATTTTACTGTTTTCGTAACAGTTTTGTAATAAAAAAACCTATAACTATTCCGGATTATTCATACCGTCC
CACCATCGGGCGCGGATCCATGGCTTCATGGTCTCACCCCCAATTTGAGAAAGGCGGTGGCAGCGGCGGC
GGTAGCGGAGGTGGCAGCTGGTCACACCCACAATTCGAGAAATTGGAGGTACTGTTCCAGGGCCCGGGAA
GCGGCGATAAAGACTGCGAGATGAAGCGCACGACGCTCGATTCGCCCCTTGGCAAATTGGAACTGAGCGG
TTGTGAGCAAGGTCTGCATCGTATCATCTTTCTGGGAAAGGGAACTAGTGCAGCAGATGCAGTCGAGGTC
CCGGCTCCTGCTGCCGTGCTTGGTGGTCCCGAGCCTTTGATGCAAGCTACCGCTTGGCTGAATGCATATT
TCCATCAGCCAGAGGCGATCGAGGAGTTCCCCGTTCCCGCGCTCCATCATCCGGTTTTCCAACAGGAATC
CTTCACCCGCCAGGTCCTGTG
