>Addgene plasmid #55216 | pFastBac TwinStrepII Prescission SNAPf TEV cloning vector with BioBrick polycistronic restriction sites (11-SNAP-V1) | addgene partial sequence | sequence record 90048 | SV40pA-R 5'-GAAATTTGTGATGCTATTGC-3'
TTATAAGCTGCAATAAACAAGTTAACAACAACAATTGCATTCATTTTATGTTTCAGGTTCAGGGGGAGGT
GTGGGAGGTTTTTTAAAGCAAGTAAAACCTCTACAAATGTGGTATGGCTGATTATGATCCTCTAGTACTT
CTCGACAAGCTTGGTACCGCATGCCTCGAGACTGCAGGCTCTAGATTCGAAAGCGGCCCCTAGGAGATCA
TGAGGCCGCGACTAGTGAGCTCGTCGACGTAGGCCTTTGAATTCCGCGCGCTTCGGACCGGTTATCCACT
TCCAATATTGGATTGGAAGTACAGGTTTTCACCACCGGCGGGTCCAAGGCCAGGTTTGCCCAGACGATGG
CCCTCATGTGCCAACAGCCATTCTTTCACAGCCAGACCTCCCTCGTAACCTCCCACGTCCAGGTCGCCTT
GGACGACTCTATGACAAGGGATCAGGATAGGTACAGGGTTGCCACTGAGTGCGGTCTTAACGGCAGCAGT
AGCGGCTGGGTTGCCCGCCAGGGCGGCCAAGTGACTGTATGAGATCACTTCACCAAACTTTACGACCTTC
AGGAGCTTCCACAGGACCTGGCGGGTGAAGGATTCCTGTTGGAAAACCGGATGATGGAGCGCGGGAACGG
GGAACTCCTCGATCGCCTCTGGCTGATGGAAATATGCATTCAGCCAAGCGGTAGCTTGCATCAAAGGCTC
GGGACCACCAAGCACGGCAGCAGGAGCCGGGACCTCGACTGCATCTGCTGCACTAGTTCCCTTTCCCAGA
AAGATGATACGATGCAGACCTTGCTCACAACCGCTCAGTTCCAATTTGCCAAGGGGCGAATCGAGCGTCG
TGCGCTTCATCTCGCAGTCTTTATCGCCGCTTCCCGGGCCCTGGAACAGTACCTCCAATTTCTCGAATTG
TGGGTGTGACCAGCTGCCACCTCCGCTACCGCCGCCGCTGCCACCGCCTTTCTCAAATTGGGGGTGAGAC
CATGAAGCCATGGATCCGCGCCCGATGGTGGGACGGTATGAATAATCCGGAATAGTTATAGGTTT
